>Addgene plasmid #196486 | pcPylRS(Y384F Y306A) | addgene full sequence | sequence record 386704 | Addgene NGS Result
GACGGATCGGGAGATCTCCCGATCCCCTATGGTGCACTCTCAGTACAATCTGCTCTGATGCCGCATAGTT
AAGCCAGTATCTGCTCCCTGCTTGTGTGTTGGAGGTCGCTGAGTAGTGCGCGAGCAAAATTTAAGCTACA
ACAAGGCAAGGCTTGACCGACAATTGCATGAAGAATCTGCTTAGGGTTAGGCGTTTTGCGCTGCTTCGCG
ATGTACGGGCCAGATATACGCGTTGACATTGATTATTGACTAGTTATTAATAGTAATCAATTACGGGGTC
ATTAGTTCATAGCCCATATATGGAGTTCCGCGTTACATAACTTACGGTAAATGGCCCGCCTGGCTGACCG
CCCAACGACCCCCGCCCATTGACGTCAATAATGACGTATGTTCCCATAGTAACGCCAATAGGGACTTTCC
ATTGACGTCAATGGGTGGAGTATTTACGGTAAACTGCCCACTTGGCAGTACATCAAGTGTATCATATGCC
AAGTACGCCCCCTATTGACGTCAATGACGGTAAATGGCCCGCCTGGCATTATGCCCAGTACATGACCTTA
TGGGACTTTCCTACTTGGCAGTACATCTACGTATTAGTCATCGCTATTACCATGGTGATGCGGTTTTGGC
AGTACATCAATGGGCGTGGATAGCGGTTTGACTCACGGGGATTTCCAAGTCTCCACCCCATTGACGTCAA
TGGGAGTTTGTTTTGGCACCAAAATCAACGGGACTTTCCAAAATGTCGTAACAACTCCGCCCCATTGACG
CAAATGGGCGGTAGGCGTGTACGGTGGGAGGTCTATATAAGCAGAGCTCTCTGGCTAACTAGAGAACCCA
CTGCTTACTGGCTTATCGAAATTAATACGACTCACTATAGGGAGACCCAAGCTGGCTAGCACCATGGATA
AAAAACCACTAAACACTCTGATATCTGCAACCGGGCTCTGGATGTCCAGGACCGGAACAATTCATAAAAT
AAAACACCACGAAGTCTCTCGAAGCAAAATCTATATTGAAATGGCATGCGGAGACCACCTTGTTGTAAAC
AACTCCAGGAGCAGCAGGACTGCAAGAGCGCTCAAGCACCACAAATACAGGAAGACCTGCAAACGCTGCA
GGGTTTCGGATGAGGATCTCAATAAGTTCCTCACAAAGGCAAACGAAGACCAGACAAGCGTAAAAGTCAA
GGTCGTTTCTGCCCCTACCAGAACGAAAAAGGCAATGCCAAAATCCGTTGCGAGAGCCCCGAAACCTCTT
GAGAATACAGAAGCGGCACAGGCTCAACCTTCTGGATCTAAATTTTCACCTGCGATACCGGTTTCCACCC
AAGAGTCAGTTTCTGTCCCGGCATCTGTTTCAACATCAATATCAAGCATTTCTACAGGAGCAACTGCATC
CGCACTGGTAAAAGGGAATACGAACCCCATTACATCCATGTCTGCCCCTGTTCAGGCAAGTGCCCCCGCA
CTTACGAAGAGCCAGACTGACAGGCTTGAAGTCCTGTTAAACCCAAAAGATGAGATTTCCCTGAATTCCG
GCAAGCCTTTCAGGGAGCTTGAGTCCGAATTGCTCTCTCGCAGAAAAAAAGACCTGCAGCAGATCTACGC
GGAAGAAAGGGAGAATTATCTGGGGAAACTCGAGCGTGAAATTACCAGGTTCTTTGTGGACAGGGGTTTT
CTGGAAATAAAATCCCCGATCCTGATCCCTCTTGAGTATATCGAAAGGATGGGCATTGATAATGATACCG
AACTTTCAAAACAGATCTTCAGGGTTGACAAGAACTTCTGCCTGAGACCCATGCTTGCTCCAAACCTTGC
CAACTACCTGCGCAAGCTTGACAGGGCCCTGCCTGATCCAATAAAAATTTTTGAAATAGGCCCATGCTAC
AGAAAAGAGTCCGACGGCAAAGAACACCTCGAAGAGTTTACCATGCTGAACTTCTGCCAGATGGGATCGG
GATGCACACGGGAAAATCTTGAAAGCATAATTACAGACTTCCTGAACCACCTGGGAATTGATTTCAAGAT
CGTAGGCGATTCCTGCATGGTCTTTGGGGATACCCTTGATGTAATGCACGGAGACCTGGAACTTTCCTCT
GCAGTAGTCGGACCCATACCGCTTGACCGGGAATGGGGTATTGATAAACCCTGGATAGGGGCAGGTTTCG
GGCTCGAACGCCTTCTCAAGGTTAAACACGACTTTAAAAATATCAAGAGAGCTGCAAGGTCCGGGTCTTA
CTATAACGGGATTTCTACCAACCTGTAAGGATCCACTAGTCCAGTGTGGTGGAATTCTGCAGATATCCAG
CACAGTGGCGGCCGCTCGAGTCTAGAGGGCCCGTTTAAACCCGCTGATCAGCCTCGACTGTGCCTTCTAG
TTGCCAGCCATCTGTTGTTTGCCCCTCCCCCGTGCCTTCCTTGACCCTGGAAGGTGCCACTCCCACTGTC
CTTTCCTAATAAAATGAGGAAATTGCATCGCATTGTCTGAGTAGGTGTCATTCTATTCTGGGGGGTGGGG
TGGGGCAGGACAGCAAGGGGGAGGATTGGGAAGACAATAGCAGGCATGCTGGGGATGCGGTGGGCTCTAT
GGCTTCTGAGGCGGAAAGAACCAGCTGGGGCTCTAGGGGGTATCCCC
[124 nt withheld, positions 2638-2761]
C
[91 nt withheld, positions 2763-2853]
A
[49 nt withheld, positions 2855-2903]
CCTTTGACGTTGGAGTCCACGTTCTTT
[37 nt withheld, positions 2931-2967]
ACCCTATCTCGGTCTATTCTTTTGATTTATAAGGGATTTTGCCGATTTCGGCCTATTGGTTAAAAAATGA
GCTGATTTAACAAAAATTTAACGCGAATTAATTCTGTGGAATGTGTGTCAGTTAGGGTGTGGAAAGTCCC
CAGGCTCCCCAGCAGGCAGAAGTATGCAAAGCATGCATCTCAATTAGTCAGCAACCAGGTGTGGAAAGTC
CCCAGGCTCCCCAGCAGGCAGAAGTATGCAAAGCATGCATCTCAATTAGTCAGCAACCATAGTCCCGCCC
CTAACTCCGCCCATCCCGCCCCTAACTCCGCCCAGTTCCGCCCATTCTCCGCCCCATGGCTGACTAATTT
TTTTTATTTATGCAGAGGCCGAGGCCGCCTCTGCCTCTGAGCTATTCCAGAAGTAGTGAGGAGGCTTTTT
TGGAGGCCTAGGCTTTTGCAAAAAGCTCCCGGGAGCTTGTATATCCATTTTCGGATCTGATCAGCACGTG
TTGACAATTAATCATCGGCATAGTATATCGGCATAGTATAATACGACAAGGTGAGGAACTAAACCATGGC
CAAGTTGACCAGTGCCGTTCCGGTGCTCACCGCGCGCGACGTCGCCGGAGCGGTCGAGTTCTGGACCGAC
CGGCTCGGGTTCTCCCGGGACTTCGTGGAGGACGACTTCGCCGGTGTGGTCCGGGACGACGTGACCCTGT
TCATCAGCGCGGTCCAGGACCAGGTGGTGCCGGACAACACCCTGGCCTGGGTGTGGGTGCGCGGCCTGGA
CGAGCTGTACGCCGAGTGGTCGGAGGTCGTGTCCACGAACTTCCGGGACGCCTCCGGGCCGGCCATGACC
GAGATCGGCGAGCAGCCGTGGGGGCGGGAGTTCGCCCTGCGCGACCCGGCCGGCAACTGCGTGCACTTCG
TGGCCGAGGAGCAGGACTGACACGTGCTACGAGATTTCGATTCCACCGCCGCCTTCTATGAAAGGTTGGG
CTTCGGAATCGTTTTCCGGGACGCCGGCTGGATGATCCTCCAGCGCGGGGATCTCATGCTGGAGTTCTTC
GCCCACCCCAACTTGTTTATTGCAGCTTATAATGGTTACAAATAAAGCAATAGCATCACAAATTTCACAA
ATAAAGCATTTTTTTCACTGCATTCTAGTTGTGGTTTGTCCAAACTCATCAATGTATCTTATCATGTCTG
TATACCGTCGACCTCTAGCTAGAGCTTGGCGTAATCATGGTCATAGCTGTTTCCTGTGTGAAATTGTTAT
CCGCTCACAATTCCACACAACATACGAGCCGGAAGCATAAAGTGTAAAGCCTGGGGTGCCTAATGAGTGA
GCTAACTCACATTAATTGCGTTGCGCTCACTGCCCGCTTTCCAGTCGGGAAACCTGTCGTGCCAGCTGCA
TTAATGAATCGGCCAACGCGCGGGGAGAGGCGGTTTGCGTATTGGGCGCTCTTCCGCTTCCTCGCTCACT
GACTCGCTGCGCTCGGTCGTTCGGCTGCGGCGAGCGGTATCAGCTCACTCAAAGGCGGTAATACGGTTAT
CCACAGAATCAGGGGATAACGCAGGAAAGAACATGTGAGCAAAAGGCCAGCAAAAGGCCAGGAACCGTAA
AAAGGCCGCGTTGCTGGCGTTTTTCCATAGGCTCCGCCCCCCTGACGAGCATCACAAAAATCGACGCTCA
AGTCAGAGGTGGCGAAACCCGACAGGACTATAAAGATACCAGGCGTTTCCCCCTGGAAGCTCCCTCGTGC
GCTCTCCTGTTCCGACCCTGCCGCTTACCGGATACCTGTCCGCCTTTCTCCCTTCGGGAAGCGTGGCGCT
TTCTCATAGCTCACGCTGTAGGTATCTCAGTTCGGTGTAGGTCGTTCGCTCCAAGCTGGGCTGTGTGCAC
GAACCCCCCGTTCAGCCCGACCGCTGCGCCTTATCCGGTAACTATCGTCTTGAGTCCAACCCGGTAAGAC
ACGACTTATCGCCACTGGCAGCAGCCACTGGTAACAGGATTAGCAGAGCGAGGTATGTAGGCGGTGCTAC
AGAGTTCTTGAAGTGGTGGCCTAACTACGGCTACACTAGAAGAACAGTATTTGGTATCTGCGCTCTGCTG
AAGCCAGTTACCTTCGGAAAAAGAGTTGGTAGCTCTTGATCCGGCAAACAAACCACCGCTGGTAGCGGTG
GTTTTTTTGTTTGCAAGCAGCAGATTACGCGCAGAAAAAAAGGATCTCAAGAAGATCCTTTGATCTTTTC
TACGGGGTCTGACGCTCAGTGGAACGAAAACTCACGTTAAGGGATTTTGGTCATGAGATTATCAAAAAGG
ATCTTCACCTAGATCCTTTTAAATTAAAAATGAAGTTTTAAATCAATCTAAAGTATATATGAGTAAACTT
GGTCTGACAGTTACCAATGCTTAATCAGTGAGGCACCTATCTCAGCGATCTGTCTATTTCGTTCATCCAT
AGTTGCCTGACTCCCCGTCGTGTAGATAACTACGATACGGGAGGGCTTACCATCTGGCCCCAGTGCTGCA
ATGATACCGCGAGACCCACGCTCACCGGCTCCAGATTTATCAGCAATAAACCAGCCAGCCGGAAGGGCCG
AGCGCAGAAGTGGTCCTGCAACTTTATCCGCCTCCATCCAGTCTATTAATTGTTGCCGGGAAGCTAGAGT
AAGTAGTTCGCCAGTTAATAGTTTGCGCAACGTTGTTGCCATTGCTACAGGCATCGTGGTGTCACGCTCG
TCGTTTGGTATGGCTTCATTCAGCTCCGGTTCCCAACGATCAAGGCGAGTTACATGATCCCCCATGTTGT
GCAAAAAAGCGGTTAGCTCCTTCGGTCCTCCGATCGTTGTCAGAAGTAAGTTGGCCGCAGTGTTATCACT
CATGGTTATGGCAGCACTGCATAATTCTCTTACTGTCATGCCATCCGTAAGATGCTTTTCTGTGACTGGT
GAGTACTCAACCAAGTCATTCTGAGAATAGTGTATGCGGCGACCGAGTTGCTCTTGCCCGGCGTCAATAC
GGGATAATACCGCGCCACATAGCAGAACTTTAAAAGTGCTCATCATTGGAAAACGTTCTTCGGGGCGAAA
ACTCTCAAGGATCTTACCGCTGTTGAGATCCAGTTCGATGTAACCCACTCGTGCACCCAACTGATCTTCA
GCATCTTTTACTTTCACCAGCGTTTCTGGGTGAGCAAAAACAGGAAGGCAAAATGCCGCAAAAAAGGGAA
TAAGGGCGACACGGAAATGTTGAATACTCATACTCTTCCTTTTTCAATATTATTGAAGCATTTATCAGGG
TTATTGTCTCATGAGCGGATACATATTTGAATGTATTTAGAAAAATAAACAAATAGGGGTTCCGCGCACA
TTTCCCCGAAAAGTGCCACCTGACGTC
Features (pLannotate 1.2.2; 21 found; start..end, strand, type, name):
     28..80      -  misc_feature   bom (fragment): basis of mobility region from pBR322
    235..614     +  enhancer       CMV enhancer: human cytomegalovirus immediate early enhancer
    615..818     +  promoter       CMV promoter: human cytomegalovirus (CMV) immediate early promoter
    814..847     +  LTR            5' LTR (truncated) (fragment): truncated 5' long terminal repeat (LTR) from HIV-1
    863..881     +  promoter       T7 promoter: promoter for bacteriophage T7 RNA polymerase
    904..2265    +  CDS            pylS: PYLS_METMA - Experimental evidence at protein level: Swiss-Prot protein existence level 1. Catalyzes the attachment of pyrrolysine to tRNA(Pyl). Pyrrolysine is a lysine derivative encoded by the termination codon UAG. From Methanosarcina mazei (strain ATCC BAA-159 / DSM 3647 / Goe1 / Go1 / JCM 11833 / OCM 88) (Methanosarcina frisia).
   2368..2592    +  polyA_signal   bGH poly(A) signal: bovine growth hormone polyadenylation signal
   2596..2617    +  promoter       SV40 promoter (fragment): SV40 enhancer and early promoter
   2638..3066    +  rep_origin     f1 ori (sequence partly withheld): f1 bacteriophage origin of replication; arrow indicates direction of (+) strand synthesis
   3080..3409    +  promoter       SV40 promoter: SV40 enhancer and early promoter
   3457..3504    +  promoter       EM7 promoter: synthetic bacterial promoter&nbsp
   3523..3897    +  CDS            BleoR: antibiotic-binding protein; Sh ble from Streptoalloteichus hindustanus; confers resistance to bleomycin, phleomycin, and Zeocin™
   3907..4032    +  CDS            ble (fragment): BLE_KLEPN - Experimental evidence at protein level: Swiss-Prot protein existence level 1. Binding protein with a strong affinity to the bleomycin family of antibiotics. Binds to CL990; an antimitotic-antibiotic compound. From Klebsiella pneumoniae.
   4027..4148    +  polyA_signal   SV40 poly(A) signal: SV40 polyadenylation signal
   4221..4237    -  protein_bind   lac operator: The lac repressor binds to the lac operator to inhibit transcription in E. coli. This inhibition can be relieved by adding lactose or isopropyl-β-D-thiogalactopyranoside (IPTG). lac repressor encoded by lacI
   4245..4275    -  promoter       lac promoter: promoter for the E. coli lac operon
   4290..4311    -  protein_bind   CAP binding site: CAP binding activates transcription in the presence of cAMP. E. coli catabolite activator protein
   4324..4416    -  CDS            lacI (fragment): lac repressor; lacI; The lac repressor binds to the lac operator to inhibit transcription in E. coli. This inhibition can be relieved by adding lactose or isopropyl-β-D-thiogalactopyranoside (IPTG).
   4599..5187    -  rep_origin     ori: high-copy-number ColE1/pMB1/pBR322/pUC origin of replication
   5358..6218    -  CDS            AmpR: β-lactamase; bla; confers resistance to ampicillin, carbenicillin, and related antibiotics
   6219..6323    -  promoter       AmpR promoter: bla
