[The description below was written by a language model from this plasmid's Addgene catalogue record and pLannotate feature annotations shown in this document.]
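Description:
pcPylRS(Y384F Y306A) is a mammalian expression plasmid built on the pcDNA3.1/Zeo(+) backbone that carries a mutant pyrrolysyl-tRNA synthetase (PylRS, pylS) from the archaeon Methanosarcina mazei. The full sequenced record is about 6.35 kb. In E. coli the plasmid is maintained at high copy from a ColE1/pUC-type origin and selected with ampicillin through the β-lactamase gene and its native promoter. An f1 phage origin is also present. For selection in mammalian cells, a Sh ble (BleoR) cassette confers Zeocin resistance. It is driven by the SV40 enhancer/early promoter, with an adjacent EM7 promoter that also allows expression in bacteria, and it ends in an SV40 polyadenylation signal. Short annotated fragments (bom, lac promoter/operator, lacI, a second ble match, a truncated HIV-1 LTR hit next to the CMV promoter) appear to be backbone remnants or annotation artefacts rather than functional modules.

The payload is a roughly 1.36 kb synthetase open reading frame placed downstream of the human CMV immediate-early enhancer and promoter and followed by the bovine growth hormone polyadenylation signal. A T7 promoter lies just upstream of the coding sequence. No epitope tag or reporter is annotated. According to the record, the Y306A and Y384F substitutions allow the enzyme to use the bulky lysine derivatives Z-Lys and Azido-Z-Lys. The plasmid encodes only the synthetase, so it is meant to be co-transfected with the companion pU6tRNAPyl plasmid, which supplies the cognate tRNAPyl. Together the pair lets UAG (amber) codons in a target gene be translated as these unnatural amino acids, enabling their site-specific incorporation into proteins in mammalian cells.
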