Addgene plasmid #196486: pcPylRS(Y384F Y306A)
Purpose: To express Methanosarcina mazei PylRS(Y384F Y306A) and allow UAG codon to be translated into Z-Lys or Azido-Z-Lys when used together with the pU6tRNAPyl plasmid.
Depositing lab: Kensaku Sakamoto. Publication: Site-specific incorporation of unnatural amino acids into proteins in mammalian cells. Hino N, Sakamoto K, Yokoyama S. Methods Mol Biol. 2012;794:215-28. doi: 10.1007/978-1-61779-331-8_13. PubMed 21956565.
Backbone
  Vector backbone: pcDNA3.1/Zeo(+)
  Backbone manufacturer: Thermo Fisher (Invitrogen)
  Backbone size w/o insert (bp): 5000
  Vector type: Mammalian Expression
  Selectable markers: Zeocin
Growth in bacteria
  Bacterial resistance: Ampicillin, 100 μg/mL
  Growth temperature: 37°C
  Growth strain: DH5alpha
  Copy number: High Copy
Gene/Insert
  Gene/Insert name: pyrrolysyl-tRNA synthetase variant with Y384F Y306A mutations
  Species: Methanosarcina mazei
  Promoter: CMV
  Cloning method: TOPO Cloning
  Sequencing primers: 5′ Unknown
Resource information
  A portion of this plasmid was derived from a plasmid made by: Synthetic
Terms and licenses: Academic/Nonprofit Terms; Industry Terms: Not Available to Industry
How to cite: pcPylRS(Y384F Y306A) was a gift from Kensaku Sakamoto (Addgene plasmid # 196486 ; http://n2t.net/addgene:196486 ; RRID:Addgene_196486)
